Addgene plasmid #13401: Syn3E34A
Depositing lab: Thomas Weimbs. Depositing organization: University of California, Santa Barbara. Publication: Apical targeting of syntaxin 3 is essential for epithelial cell polarity. Sharma N, Low SH, Misra S, Pallavi B, Weimbs T. J Cell Biol. 2006 Jun 19. 173(6):937-48. 10.1083/jcb.200603132 PubMed 16785322.
Backbone
  Vector backbone: PCDNA4/TO/myc-His
  Backbone manufacturer: Invitrogen
  Backbone size w/o insert (bp): 5150
  Vector type: Mammalian Expression
  Selectable markers: Zeocin
Growth in bacteria
  Bacterial resistance: Ampicillin, 100 μg/mL
  Growth temperature: 37°C
  Growth strain: DH5alpha
  Copy number: High Copy
Gene/Insert
  Gene/Insert name: Syntaxin3 (alt name: STX3)
  Species: H. sapiens (human)
  Insert size (bp): 870
  Mutation: Insert is cloned into a modified vector. E34 of syn3 is changed to A.
  Entrez Gene: STX3 (a.k.a. DIAR12, MVID2, RDMVID, STX3A)
  Tag / fusion protein: Myc-His (C terminal on insert)
  Cloning method: Restriction Enzyme; 5′ cloning site EcoRI (not destroyed); 3′ cloning site XhoI (not destroyed)
  Sequencing primers: 5′ CMVF; 3′ pcDNA3.1/BGH reverse primier
Terms and licenses: Academic/Nonprofit Terms; Industry Terms: Not Available to Industry
How to cite: Syn3E34A was a gift from Thomas Weimbs (Addgene plasmid # 13401 ; http://n2t.net/addgene:13401 ; RRID:Addgene_13401)
