[The description below was written by a language model from this plasmid's Addgene catalogue record.]
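Description:
Syn3E34A is a mammalian expression plasmid built on a modified version of Invitrogen's pcDNA4/TO/myc-His backbone (about 5.15 kb without insert). It carries an approximately 870 bp insert encoding human syntaxin 3 (STX3) with a point mutation that changes glutamate 34 to alanine. The insert was placed between EcoRI and XhoI sites, both of which remain intact, and it is fused at its C terminus to the vector's Myc epitope and polyhistidine tag, allowing detection with anti-Myc antibodies and, in principle, metal-affinity purification. The record notes that the vector was modified but does not say how. The plasmid is maintained at high copy in E. coli under ampicillin selection, and Zeocin resistance allows selection of stably transfected mammalian cells.

No feature table is provided, so the regulatory elements are not listed explicitly. The pcDNA4/TO series generally uses a CMV promoter containing tetracycline operator sites, which gives constitutive expression in ordinary cells and tetracycline-inducible expression in lines that express the Tet repressor, together with a BGH polyadenylation signal. The listed CMV forward and BGH reverse sequencing primers are consistent with that layout.

Syntaxin 3 is a SNARE protein, and the associated publication concerns its apical targeting and the importance of that targeting for epithelial cell polarity. The E34A substitution is therefore most plausibly one of a set of mutants used to test which N-terminal residues contribute to the protein's localisation in polarised epithelial cells, although the record does not state the phenotype of this particular mutant.
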