>Addgene plasmid #13401 | Syn3E34A | addgene partial sequence | sequence record 19778 | CMV-F 5'-CGCAAATGGGCGGTAGGCGTG-3'
GCTCTCCCTATCAGTGATAGAGATCTCCCTATCAGTGATAGAGATCGTCGACGAGCTCGTTTAGTGAACC
GTCAGATCGCCTGGAGACGCCATCCACGCTGTTTTGACCTCCATAGAAGACACCGGGACCGATCCAGCCT
CCGGACTCTAGCGTTTAAACTTAAGCTTGGTACCGAGCTCGGATCCACTAGTCCAGTGTGGTGGAATTCC
TGGGCTTCAGGATGAAGGACCGTCTGGAGCAGCTGAAGGCCAAGCAGCTGACACAGGATGATGATACTGA
TGCGGTTGAGATTGCTATCGACAACACGGCTTTTATGGACGCGTTCTTTTCTGAGATTGAGGAAACTCGG
CTTAACATTGACAAGATCTCAGAACATGTAGAGGAGGCTAAGAAACTCTACAGTATCATTCTCTCTGCAC
CGATTCCAGAGCCAAAAACCAAGGATGACCTAGAGCAGCTCACGACTGAGATTAAGAAAAGGGCCAACAA
CGTCCGGAACAAACTGAAGAGCATGGAGAAGCATATTGAAGAAGATGAGGTCAGGTCATCGGCAGACCTT
CGGATTCGGAAATCCCAGCACTCTGTCCTTTCTCGGAAGTTTGGGGAGGTGATGACCAAATACAATGAAG
CTCAGGTGGACTTCCGAGAACG
