>Addgene plasmid #13401 | Syn3E34A | addgene partial sequence | sequence record 19779 | 13401 with LNCX
GCTGTTTTGACCTCCATAGAAGACACCGGGACCGATCCAGCCTCCGGACTCTAGCGTTTAAACTTAAGCT
TGGTACCGAGCTCGGATCCACTAGTCCAGTGTGGTGGAATTCCTGGGCTTCAGGATGAAGGACCGTCTGG
AGCAGCTGAAGGCCAAGCAGCTGACACAGGATGATGATACTGATGCGGTTGAGATTGCTATCGACAACAC
GGCTTTTATGGACGCGTTCTTTTCTGAGATTGAGGAAACTCGGCTTAACATTGACAAGATCTCAGAACAT
GTAGAGGAGGCTAAGAAACTCTACAGTATCATTCTCTCTGCACCGATTCCAGAGCCAAAAACCAAGGATG
ACCTAGAGCAGCTCACGACTGAGATTAAGAAAAGGGCCAACAACGTCCGGAACAAACTGAAGAGCATGGA
GAAGCATATTGAAGAAGATGAGGTCAGGTCATCGGCAGACCTTCGGATTCGGAAATCCCAGCACTCTGTC
CTTTCTCGGAAGTTTGTGGAGGTGATGACCAAATACAATGAAGCTCAAGTGGACTTCCGAGAACGCAGCA
AAGGGCGAATCCAGCGGCAGCTCGAAATTACTGGCAAAAAGACAACCGATGAGGAGCTGGAGGAGA
