>Addgene plasmid #13401 | Syn3E34A | addgene partial sequence | sequence record 19780 | 13401 with BGH-rev
GGTGANGGTGANGANGACCGGTATGCATATTCAGATCCTCTTCTGAGATGAGTTTTTGTTCGAATGGGTG
ACCTCGAGCGGCCGCATTCAGCCCAACGGAAAGTCCAATAATCAATGCTAAAATGCCCAGCAACACAACT
ACTAGCACAATGATAATTATCAATTTCTTCCGGGCCTGACTCTGGTATTTCACAGCTTTTTTCGTTTCAT
CTCGTGCCTTCTCCACGTGGTCCACTGTGTGCATGACATTCAACTCTATGTTATCTAACATCTCACCCTG
ATTCTCCACCAGCATGGCGATGTCCATAAACATGTCGTGAAGCTCCTTGATGCTGCTCTCCAGCCTCACA
ATGTCCTTGTGTCGTCCCTCAATCTCACTGAGGGCTTGCTTGGAAATCTGTGAGTCAATGATCCCAGAAG
TGAAGATGGCCGGGTTGCCACTCTCCAACATCTCCTCCAGCTCCTCATCGGTTGTCTTTTTGCCAGTAAT
TTCGAGCTGCCGCTGGATTCGCCCTTTGCTGCGTTCTCGGAAGTCCACTTGAGCTTCATTGTATTTGGTC
ATCACCTCCACAAACTTCCGAGAAAGGACAGAGTGCTGGGATTTCCGAATCCGAAGGTCTGCCGATGACC
TGACCTCATCTTCTTCAATATGCTTCTCCATGCTCTTCAGTTTGTTCCGGACGTTGTTGGCCCTTTTCNT
AATCTCAGTC
